Addgene plasmid #112372: pZNF416-donor
Purpose: CRISPR donor plasmid to tag human transcription factor ZNF416 with GFP
Depositing lab: Kevin White. Depositing organization: University of Chicago.
Backbone
  Vector backbone: pUC19
  Vector type: CRISPR
Growth in bacteria
  Bacterial resistance: Ampicillin, 100 μg/mL
  Growth temperature: 37°C
  Growth strain: DH5alpha
  Copy number: High Copy
Gene/Insert
  Gene/Insert name: ZNF416 homology arms flanking EGFP-IRES-Neo cassette
  Species: H. sapiens (human)
  Mutation: hg38:19:57572882:A>G,hg38:19:57572932:C>G,hg38:19:57573010:A>G,hg38:19:57573016:C>G,hg38:19:57573029:T>G,hg38:19:57573030:G>T
  Entrez Gene: ZNF416
  Cloning method: Gibson Cloning
  Sequencing primers: 5′ M13pUC-fwd; 3′ M13pUC-rev
Terms and licenses: Academic/Nonprofit Terms; Industry Terms: Not Available to Industry
Depositor comments: Cloning source: K562. Use with plasmid pZNF416.1.0-gDNA.
How to cite: pZNF416-donor was a gift from Kevin White (Addgene plasmid # 112372 ; http://n2t.net/addgene:112372 ; RRID:Addgene_112372)
