[The description below was written by a language model from this plasmid's Addgene catalogue record and pLannotate feature annotations shown in this document.]
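Description:
pZNF416-donor is a homology-directed repair donor plasmid built on the pUC19 backbone and designed to knock a GFP tag into the endogenous human ZNF416 transcription factor gene by CRISPR-assisted genome editing. It is propagated in E. coli as a high-copy plasmid through the ColE1/pUC origin and selected with ampicillin via the β-lactamase gene. Remnants of the pUC19 lac promoter/operator, lacZα and multiple cloning site flank the insert, which was assembled by Gibson cloning.

The payload consists of ZNF416 homology arms, amplified from K562 genomic DNA, surrounding an EGFP-IRES-Neo cassette. The feature table identifies a ZNF416 coding fragment at the start of the upstream arm, followed further downstream by a short linker region with matches to a TEV-cleavage/His-type composite tag fragment and an S-Tag, then EGFP, an EMCV IRES and the Tn5 neomycin phosphotransferase gene. No mammalian promoter is annotated in the cassette, consistent with a design in which the tag is fused in frame to ZNF416. After correct integration, the endogenous locus would then drive a single transcript, with the IRES allowing translation of NeoR for G418 selection of edited cells. The arrangement suggests tagging at the C-terminal end of the coding sequence, although the record does not say so explicitly. The downstream arm is not annotated, and a short "crRNA leader" hit within the upstream region is probably a chance match.

The record lists six single-base substitutions relative to hg38 in the ZNF416 sequence but gives no reason for them. The donor is meant to be used together with its companion guide RNA plasmid, pZNF416.1.0-gDNA, to produce cell lines expressing GFP-tagged ZNF416 at native levels.
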