Features (pLannotate 1.2.2; 18 found; start..end, strand, type, name):
     58..74      -  protein_bind   lac operator: The lac repressor binds to the lac operator to inhibit transcription in E. coli. This inhibition can be relieved by adding lactose or isopropyl-β-D-thiogalactopyranoside (IPTG). lac repressor encoded by lacI
     82..112     -  promoter       lac promoter: promoter for the E. coli lac operon
    127..148     -  protein_bind   CAP binding site: CAP binding activates transcription in the presence of cAMP. E. coli catabolite activator protein
    161..253     -  CDS            lacI (fragment): lac repressor; lacI; The lac repressor binds to the lac operator to inhibit transcription in E. coli. This inhibition can be relieved by adding lactose or isopropyl-β-D-thiogalactopyranoside (IPTG).
    436..1024    -  rep_origin     ori: high-copy-number ColE1/pMB1/pBR322/pUC origin of replication
   1195..2055    -  CDS            AmpR: β-lactamase; bla; confers resistance to ampicillin, carbenicillin, and related antibiotics
   2056..2160    -  promoter       AmpR promoter: bla
   2255..2290    +  CDS            rop (fragment): Rop protein, which maintains plasmids at low copy number; rop
   2392..2491    +  misc_feature   bom (fragment): basis of mobility region from pBR322
   2497..2654    -  CDS            lacZα (fragment): LacZα fragment of β-galactosidase; lacZ fragment
   2670..2879    +  CDS            ZNF416 (fragment): ZN416_HUMAN - Experimental evidence at transcript level: Swiss-Prot protein existence level 2. May be involved in transcriptional regulation. From Homo sapiens (Human).
   3584..3600    +  misc_feature   crRNA leader (fragment): crRNA leader sequence for the Streptococcus pyogenes CRISPR/Cas system
   3887..3907    +  CDS            capTEV™ (fragment): composite tag for in vivo biotinylation, TEV protease cleavage, and 6xHis tagging
   3921..3965    +  CDS            S-Tag: affinity and epitope tag derived from pancreatic ribonuclease A
   4056..4775    +  CDS            EGFP: the original enhanced GFP (Yang et al., 1996) mammalian codon-optimized
   4813..5398    +  misc_feature   IRES2: internal ribosome entry site (IRES) of the encephalomyocarditis virus (EMCV)
   5480..6283    +  CDS            NeoR/KanR: aminoglycoside phosphotransferase from Tn5; aph(3')-II (or nptII); confers resistance to neomycin, kanamycin, and G418 (Geneticin®)
   7377..21      +  misc_feature   MCS (fragment) (across the origin): pUC18/19 multiple cloning site
>Addgene plasmid #112372 | pZNF416-donor | depositor full sequence | sequence record 211763 | Full Sequence
GACCTGCAGGCATGCAAGCTTGGCGTAATCATGGTCATAGCTGTTTCCTGTGTGAAATTGTTATCCGCTC
ACAATTCCACACAACATACGAGCCGGAAGCATAAAGTGTAAAGCCTGGGGTGCCTAATGAGTGAGCTAAC
TCACATTAATTGCGTTGCGCTCACTGCCCGCTTTCCAGTCGGGAAACCTGTCGTGCCAGCTGCATTAATG
AATCGGCCAACGCGCGGGGAGAGGCGGTTTGCGTATTGGGCGCTCTTCCGCTTCCTCGCTCACTGACTCG
CTGCGCTCGGTCGTTCGGCTGCGGCGAGCGGTATCAGCTCACTCAAAGGCGGTAATACGGTTATCCACAG
AATCAGGGGATAACGCAGGAAAGAACATGTGAGCAAAAGGCCAGCAAAAGGCCAGGAACCGTAAAAAGGC
CGCGTTGCTGGCGTTTTTCCATAGGCTCCGCCCCCCTGACGAGCATCACAAAAATCGACGCTCAAGTCAG
AGGTGGCGAAACCCGACAGGACTATAAAGATACCAGGCGTTTCCCCCTGGAAGCTCCCTCGTGCGCTCTC
CTGTTCCGACCCTGCCGCTTACCGGATACCTGTCCGCCTTTCTCCCTTCGGGAAGCGTGGCGCTTTCTCA
TAGCTCACGCTGTAGGTATCTCAGTTCGGTGTAGGTCGTTCGCTCCAAGCTGGGCTGTGTGCACGAACCC
CCCGTTCAGCCCGACCGCTGCGCCTTATCCGGTAACTATCGTCTTGAGTCCAACCCGGTAAGACACGACT
TATCGCCACTGGCAGCAGCCACTGGTAACAGGATTAGCAGAGCGAGGTATGTAGGCGGTGCTACAGAGTT
CTTGAAGTGGTGGCCTAACTACGGCTACACTAGAAGGACAGTATTTGGTATCTGCGCTCTGCTGAAGCCA
GTTACCTTCGGAAAAAGAGTTGGTAGCTCTTGATCCGGCAAACAAACCACCGCTGGTAGCGGTGGTTTTT
TTGTTTGCAAGCAGCAGATTACGCGCAGAAAAAAAGGATCTCAAGAAGATCCTTTGATCTTTTCTACGGG
GTCTGACGCTCAGTGGAACGAAAACTCACGTTAAGGGATTTTGGTCATGAGATTATCAAAAAGGATCTTC
ACCTAGATCCTTTTAAATTAAAAATGAAGTTTTAAATCAATCTAAAGTATATATGAGTAAACTTGGTCTG
ACAGTTACCAATGCTTAATCAGTGAGGCACCTATCTCAGCGATCTGTCTATTTCGTTCATCCATAGTTGC
CTGACTCCCCGTCGTGTAGATAACTACGATACGGGAGGGCTTACCATCTGGCCCCAGTGCTGCAATGATA
CCGCGAGACCCACGCTCACCGGCTCCAGATTTATCAGCAATAAACCAGCCAGCCGGAAGGGCCGAGCGCA
GAAGTGGTCCTGCAACTTTATCCGCCTCCATCCAGTCTATTAATTGTTGCCGGGAAGCTAGAGTAAGTAG
TTCGCCAGTTAATAGTTTGCGCAACGTTGTTGCCATTGCTACAGGCATCGTGGTGTCACGCTCGTCGTTT
GGTATGGCTTCATTCAGCTCCGGTTCCCAACGATCAAGGCGAGTTACATGATCCCCCATGTTGTGCAAAA
AAGCGGTTAGCTCCTTCGGTCCTCCGATCGTTGTCAGAAGTAAGTTGGCCGCAGTGTTATCACTCATGGT
TATGGCAGCACTGCATAATTCTCTTACTGTCATGCCATCCGTAAGATGCTTTTCTGTGACTGGTGAGTAC
TCAACCAAGTCATTCTGAGAATAGTGTATGCGGCGACCGAGTTGCTCTTGCCCGGCGTCAATACGGGATA
ATACCGCGCCACATAGCAGAACTTTAAAAGTGCTCATCATTGGAAAACGTTCTTCGGGGCGAAAACTCTC
AAGGATCTTACCGCTGTTGAGATCCAGTTCGATGTAACCCACTCGTGCACCCAACTGATCTTCAGCATCT
TTTACTTTCACCAGCGTTTCTGGGTGAGCAAAAACAGGAAGGCAAAATGCCGCAAAAAAGGGAATAAGGG
CGACACGGAAATGTTGAATACTCATACTCTTCCTTTTTCAATATTATTGAAGCATTTATCAGGGTTATTG
TCTCATGAGCGGATACATATTTGAATGTATTTAGAAAAATAAACAAATAGGGGTTCCGCGCACATTTCCC
CGAAAAGTGCCACCTGACGTCTAAGAAACCATTATTATCATGACATTAACCTATAAAAATAGGCGTATCA
CGAGGCCCTTTCGTCTCGCGCGTTTCGGTGATGACGGTGAAAACCTCTGACACATGCAGCTCCCGGAGAC
GGTCACAGCTTGTCTGTAAGCGGATGCCGGGAGCAGACAAGCCCGTCAGGGCGCGTCAGCGGGTGTTGGC
GGGTGTCGGGGCTGGCTTAACTATGCGGCATCAGAGCAGATTGTACTGAGAGTGCACCATATGCGGTGTG
AAATACCGCACAGATGCGTAAGGAGAAAATACCGCATCAGGCGCCATTCGCCATTCAGGCTGCGCAACTG
TTGGGAAGGGCGATCGGTGCGGGCCTCTTCGCTATTACGCCAGCTGGCGAAAGGGGGATGTGCTGCAAGG
CGATTAAGTTGGGTAACGCCAGGGTTTTCCCAGTCACGACGTTGTAAAACGACGGCCAGTGAATTCGAGC
TCGGTACCCGAGAAGCCAAACAAAATCAGCAAATGTGAGGAGGCCTTTCATGTTGGAATAAGTCATTACA
AGTGGAGTCAATGCAGGAGAGAGTCCAGCCACAAACACACTTTTTTTCACCCTAGAGTCTGCACTGGAAA
AAGGCTTTATGAATCTAGCAAATGTGGGAAAGCCTGCTGCTGTGAGTGCTCCCTTGTTCAGCTGCAAAGA
GTCCACCCTGGAGAAAGGCCTTATGAGTGCAGTGAATGTGGGAAATCTTTTAGCCAAACCTCTCATCTGA
ATGATCATCGGAGAATCCACACTGGAGAAAGGCCTTATGTGTGTGGTCAGTGTGGGAAATCATTTAGCCA
AAGAGCCACCCTCATTAAACATCACAGAGTTCACACTGGAGAAAGGCCTTACGAGTGTGGTGAATGTGGG
AAATCTTTTAGCCAAAGTTCCAACCTTATTGAACATTGCAGAATTCACACTGGAGAAAGGCCTTATGAGT
GTGATGAATGTGGAAAAGCCTTTGGGTCCAAATCCACTCTTGTTCGACACCAGAGAACTCACACAGGAGA
AAAGCCATATGAGTGTGGTGAATGTGGGAAATTATTCAGACAAAGCTTCAGCCTTGTTGTACACCAGAGA
ATTCACACTACAGCAAGGCCTTATGAGTGTGGCCAGTGTGGGAAATCATTTAGCCTAAAGTGTGGCCTCA
TTCAGCACCAGTTAATTCACAGTGGAGCTAGGCCCTTTGAGTGTGATGAGTGCGGAAAATCCTTTAGCCA
AAGAACCACCCTCAATAAACACCACAAAGTTCACACTGCAGAAAGGCCTTATGTATGTGGGGAATGTGGG
AAAGCTTTTATGTTCAAATCTAAACTTGTTAGGCACCAGAGAACTCACACTGGAGAAAGGCCTTTTGAGT
GCAGTGAATGTGGGAAATTTTTTAGACAAAGCTATACCCTCGTTGAACACCAGAAAATTCACACTGGATT
AAGGCCTTACGACTGTGGACAGTGCGGGAAATCCTTTATCCAAAAGTCTAGCCTCATTCAACACCAAGTG
GTTCACACAGGAGAAAGGCCATATGAGTGTGGCAAATGTGGGAAGTCCTTTACACAACACTCTGGCCTCA
TTCTCCACCGAAAATCTCACACTGTGGAGAGGCCTCGTGACAGCAGCAAATGTGGAAAACCCTACAGCCC
AAGATCTAACATTGTTGGGATTCCAACTACTGCAAGCGAGAATCTTTATTTTCAGGGCGCCGCCAAATTC
AAAGAAACCGCTGCTGCTAAATTCGAACGCCAGCACATGGACAGCGGAGGTGGAGGTTCGAGCGGTCCCT
CGGGTTCGTCGAGCCTGGAAGTTCTGTTCCAGGGGCCCCTGTCGTCGAGCGGTCCCTCGGGTTCGATGGT
GAGCAAAGGCGAGGAGCTGTTCACCGGGGTGGTGCCCATCCTGGTCGAGCTGGACGGCGACGTAAACGGC
CACAAGTTCAGCGTGTCCGGCGAGGGCGAGGGCGATGCCACCTACGGCAAGCTGACCCTGAAGTTCATCT
GCACCACCGGCAAGCTGCCCGTGCCCTGGCCCACCCTCGTGACCACCCTGACCTACGGCGTGCAGTGCTT
CAGCCGCTACCCCGACCACATGAAGCAGCACGACTTCTTCAAGTCCGCCATGCCCGAAGGCTACGTCCAG
GAGCGCACCATCTTCTTCAAGGACGACGGCAACTACAAGACCCGCGCCGAGGTGAAGTTCGAGGGCGACA
CCCTGGTGAACCGCATCGAGCTGAAGGGCATCGACTTCAAGGAGGACGGCAACATCCTGGGGCACAAGCT
GGAGTACAACTACAACAGCCACAACGTCTATATCATGGCCGACAAGCAGAAGAACGGCATCAAGGTGAAC
TTCAAGATCCGCCACAACATCGAGGACGGCAGCGTGCAGCTCGCCGACCACTACCAGCAGAACACCCCCA
TCGGCGACGGCCCCGTGCTGCTGCCCGACAACCACTACCTGAGCACCCAGTCCGCCCTGAGCAAAGACCC
CAACGAGAAGCGCGATCACATGGTCCTTAAGGAGTTCGTGACCGCCGCCGGGATCACTCTCGGCATGGAC
GAGCTGTACAAGTAATGATCTAGAGTCGAGTTAATTAAGAATTCCGCCCCCCCCCCTCTCCCTCCCCCCC
CCTAACGTTACTGGCCGAAGCCGCTTGGAATAAGGCCGGTGTGCGTTTGTCTATATGTTATTTTCCACCA
TATTGCCGTCTTTTGGCAATGTGAGGGCCCGGAAACCTGGCCCTGTCTTCTTGACGAGCATTCCTAGGGG
TCTTTCCCCTCTCGCCAAAGGAATGCAGGGTCTGTTGAATGTCGTGAAGGAAGCAGTTCCTCTGGAAGCT
TCTTGAAGACAAACAACGTCTGTAGCGACCCTTTGCAGGCAGCGGAACCCCCCACCTGGCGACAGGTGCC
TCTGCGGCCAAAAGCCACGTGTATAAGATACACCTGCAAAGGCGGCACAACCCCAGTGCCACGTTGTGAG
TTGGATAGTTGTGGAAAGAGTCAAATGGCTCTCCTCAAGCGTATTCAACAAGGGGCTGAAGGATGCCCAG
AAGGTACCCCATTGTATGGGATCTGATCTGGGGCCTCGGTGCACATGCTTTACATGTGTTTAGTCGAGGT
TAAAAAAACGTCTAGGCCCCCCGAACCACGGGGACGTGGTTTTCCTTTGAAAAACACGATGATAATATGG
CCACAACCTGTTACATTGCACAAGATAAAAATATATCATCACGAACAGTAAAACTGTCTGCTTACATAAA
CAGTAATACAAGGGGTGTTATGGGATCGGCCATTGAACAAGATGGATTGCACGCAGGTTCTCCGGCCGCT
TGGGTGGAGAGGCTATTCGGCTATGACTGGGCACAACAGACAATCGGCTGCTCTGATGCCGCCGTGTTCC
GGCTGTCAGCGCAGGGGCGCCCGGTTCTTTTTGTCAAGACCGACCTGTCCGGTGCCCTGAATGAACTGCA
GGACGAGGCAGCGCGGCTATCGTGGCTGGCCACGACGGGCGTTCCTTGCGCAGCTGTGCTCGACGTTGTC
ACTGAAGCGGGAAGGGACTGGCTGCTATTGGGCGAAGTGCCGGGGCAGGATCTCCTGTCATCTCACCTTG
CTCCTGCCGAGAAAGTATCCATCATGGCTGATGCAATGCGGCGGCTGCATACGCTTGATCCGGCTACCTG
CCCATTCGACCACCAAGCGAAACATCGCATCGAGCGAGCACGTACTCGGATGGAAGCCGGTCTTGTCGAT
CAGGATGATCTGGACGAAGAGCATCAGGGGCTCGCGCCAGCCGAACTGTTCGCCAGGCTCAAGGCGCGCA
TGCCCGACGGCGAGGATCTCGTCGTGACCCATGGCGATGCCTGCTTGCCGAATATCATGGTGGAAAATGG
CCGCTTTTCTGGATTCATCGACTGTGGCCGGCTGGGTGTGGCGGACCGCTATCAGGACATAGCGTTGGCT
ACCCGTGATATTGCTGAAGAGCTTGGCGGCGAATGGGCTGACCGCTTCCTCGTGCTTTACGGTATCGCCG
CTCCCGATTCGCAGCGCATCGCCTTCTATCGCCTTCTTGACGAGTTCTTCTGAGTCCTCTTGAAACTCCA
AACCTGAGAAAAGCCTTAGACCTGCAGGGAATGTGCCATGTCTTTCTTCAGTGTTATGGCTATAGAGAGC
CTTTGTGAAGGAGCCGTCTGCCTAAAGTTAAACCTCATACTTCTAGACCTCCCGATGGGTCAGACTCCCA
TTAGTTCCAGGCATATGTGTCTTGCAGGAGCTCCTTTGCATGTTCTAAACTGCTGGAGGCCTTTGCCAGA
GTTAAATCATTAGTCACCCTTGCATACTAAGGCGAGGCAGATACACCTGTGTTCTCCCAACCCTTGGAGG
AAATTCCTTGAGCAGTCTGAGCCTTTAAGGGGAATTCCTTCCCTTTTCTGACTGATTACAGCATACATCT
GACCAGTTTTGGCCAGAAGGGCCCAGCCTGGGTTCTGCTGGAAGCTGATGTGGAAGGCTTCCCTTCATGG
AAATTCTTGTTTTCACACAACACTTGGTAGTTTTTCCAGCCTCCAAGTCACCACCTAGTAACTGGCTGCC
TCACATTGCTCTGGTTTGTGTGGTAATAAAGGCCTTATTTTTAAATCTATGTGTGGTCTTAGGGTTTGGT
TTACTGTGTGAGGTGGCTGGAAAACACATTTGGGCTCCTACATAAAGGCATGGACAGCTTTTGTGGGGCC
CCAATGTTGCTGGCCTGTGCAGGAAAAGTAAAATGACAGTAGTTCTTGTTCTGGTTTTAGTCCACTTTGC
CTTGCTGCTCAAGGCCTCCTAGGAAACAATGCAAGAATTTTGTTGTCCTAATTTATGGCCTGGATCCCTA
CACTTTCTCTGGACCAGAGGTCATCCTGAGGACAAGTCGGCTGTTATGACAGGCTCCTGTGCTTTAGGGA
ATAAGATGGATTTATTGCATTGTTCTACAGGCTGTAATGCCCAGCACTGTTGAGACGAAGCTTTTTCCCA
GCTTCTGCAAAGGAACCTATGTGCCCTGATGCCCATGATTCCATAGATGGTGGTACTCAAGCTGATGGGA
GCTAAGCATGGGACATAATTGGTACAGAAATTTTGGGTATGATTAATAGAAAGTGGAGGAGGTAATAGCA
AAACAAATGTGCCTGTGGTAAAAGTGC
