LOCUS       Exported 7377 bp ds-DNA circular SYN 13-MAY-2021
DEFINITION  CRISPR donor plasmid to tag human transcription factor ZNF416 with
            GFP.
ACCESSION   .
VERSION     .
KEYWORDS    pZNF416-donor
SOURCE      synthetic DNA construct
  ORGANISM  synthetic DNA construct
REFERENCE   1 (bases 1 to 7377)
  TITLE     White lab ENCODE plasmids to tag human transcription factors with
            GFP
REFERENCE   2 (bases 1 to 7377)
  AUTHORS   .
  TITLE     Direct Submission
  JOURNAL   Exported May 13, 2021 from SnapGene Server 1.1.58
            http://www.snapgene.com
FEATURES             Location/Qualifiers
     source          1..7377
                     /organism="synthetic DNA construct"
                     /mol_type="other DNA"
     primer_bind     complement(34..50)
                     /label=M13 rev
                     /note="common sequencing primer, one of multiple similar
                     variants"
     primer_bind     complement(34..50)
                     /label=M13 Reverse
                     /note="In lacZ gene. Also called M13-rev"
     primer_bind     complement(47..69)
                     /label=M13/pUC Reverse
                     /note="In lacZ gene"
     protein_bind    58..74
                     /label=lac operator
                     /bound_moiety="lac repressor encoded by lacI"
                     /note="The lac repressor binds to the lac operator to
                     inhibit transcription in E. coli. This inhibition can be
                     relieved by adding lactose or
                     isopropyl-beta-D-thiogalactopyranoside (IPTG)."
     promoter        complement(82..112)
                     /label=lac promoter
                     /note="promoter for the E. coli lac operon"
     protein_bind    127..148
                     /label=CAP binding site
                     /bound_moiety="E. coli catabolite activator protein"
                     /note="CAP binding activates transcription in the presence
                     of cAMP."
     primer_bind     complement(265..282)
                     /label=L4440
                     /note="L4440 vector, forward primer"
     rep_origin      complement(436..1024)
                     /direction=LEFT
                     /label=ori
                     /note="high-copy-number ColE1/pMB1/pBR322/pUC origin of
                     replication"
     primer_bind     complement(516..535)
                     /label=pBR322ori-F
                     /note="pBR322 origin, forward primer"
     CDS             complement(1195..2055)
                     /codon_start=1
                     /gene="bla"
                     /product="beta-lactamase"
                     /label=AmpR
                     /note="confers resistance to ampicillin, carbenicillin, and
                     related antibiotics"
                     /translation="MSIQHFRVALIPFFAAFCLPVFAHPETLVKVKDAEDQLGARVGYI
                     ELDLNSGKILESFRPEERFPMMSTFKVLLCGAVLSRIDAGQEQLGRRIHYSQNDLVEYS
                     PVTEKHLTDGMTVRELCSAAITMSDNTAANLLLTTIGGPKELTAFLHNMGDHVTRLDRW
                     EPELNEAIPNDERDTTMPVAMATTLRKLLTGELLTLASRQQLIDWMEADKVAGPLLRSA
                     LPAGWFIADKSGAGERGSRGIIAALGPDGKPSRIVVIYTTGSQATMDERNRQIAEIGAS
                     LIKHW"
     primer_bind     1818..1837
                     /label=Amp-R
                     /note="Ampicillin resistance gene, reverse primer"
     promoter        complement(2056..2160)
                     /gene="bla"
                     /label=AmpR promoter
     primer_bind     2228..2246
                     /label=pBRforEco
                     /note="pBR322 vectors, upsteam of EcoRI site, forward
                     primer"
     primer_bind     complement(2284..2306)
                     /label=pGEX 3'
                     /note="pGEX vectors, reverse primer"
     primer_bind     2406..2425
                     /label=pRS-marker
                     /note="pRS vectors, use to sequence yeast selectable
                     marker"
     primer_bind     2619..2641
                     /label=M13/pUC Forward
                     /note="In lacZ gene"
     primer_bind     2633..2650
                     /label=M13 Forward
                     /note="In lacZ gene. Also called M13-F20 or M13 (-21)
                     Forward"
     primer_bind     2634..2650
                     /label=M13 fwd
                     /note="common sequencing primer, one of multiple similar
                     variants"
     CDS             3888..3908
                     /codon_start=1
                     /product="tobacco etch virus (TEV) protease recognition and
                     cleavage site"
                     /label=TEV site
                     /translation="ENLYFQG"
     CDS             3921..3965
                     /codon_start=1
                     /product="affinity and epitope tag derived from pancreatic
                     ribonuclease A"
                     /label=S-Tag
                     /translation="KETAAAKFERQHMDS"
     CDS             4005..4028
                     /codon_start=1
                     /product="recognition and cleavage site for human
                     rhinovirus 3C and PreScission proteases"
                     /label=HRV 3C site
                     /translation="LEVLFQGP"
     CDS             4056..4775
                     /codon_start=1
                     /product="the original enhanced GFP (Yang et al., 1996)"
                     /label=EGFP
                     /note="mammalian codon-optimized"
                     /translation="MVSKGEELFTGVVPILVELDGDVNGHKFSVSGEGEGDATYGKLTL
                     KFICTTGKLPVPWPTLVTTLTYGVQCFSRYPDHMKQHDFFKSAMPEGYVQERTIFFKDD
                     GNYKTRAEVKFEGDTLVNRIELKGIDFKEDGNILGHKLEYNYNSHNVYIMADKQKNGIK
                     VNFKIRHNIEDGSVQLADHYQQNTPIGDGPVLLPDNHYLSTQSALSKDPNEKRDHMVLK
                     EFVTAAGITLGMDELYK"
     primer_bind     complement(4101..4122)
                     /label=EGFP-N
                     /note="EGFP, reverse primer"
     primer_bind     complement(4362..4381)
                     /label=EXFP-R
                     /note="For distinguishing EGFP variants, reverse primer"
     misc_feature    4813..5398
                     /label=IRES2
                     /note="internal ribosome entry site (IRES) of the
                     encephalomyocarditis virus (EMCV)"
     primer_bind     complement(4979..4996)
                     /label=IRES reverse
                     /note="IRES internal ribosome entry site, reverse primer.
                     Also called pCDH-rev"
     primer_bind     5206..5225
                     /label=IRES-F
                     /note="IRES internal ribosome entry site, forward primer"
     CDS             5480..6283
                     /codon_start=1
                     /gene="aph(3')-II (or nptII)"
                     /product="aminoglycoside phosphotransferase from Tn5"
                     /label=NeoR/KanR
                     /note="confers resistance to neomycin, kanamycin, and G418
                     (Geneticin(R))"
                     /translation="MGSAIEQDGLHAGSPAAWVERLFGYDWAQQTIGCSDAAVFRLSAQ
                     GRPVLFVKTDLSGALNELQDEAARLSWLATTGVPCAAVLDVVTEAGRDWLLLGEVPGQD
                     LLSSHLAPAEKVSIMADAMRRLHTLDPATCPFDHQAKHRIERARTRMEAGLVDQDDLDE
                     EHQGLAPAELFARLKARMPDGEDLVVTHGDACLPNIMVENGRFSGFIDCGRLGVADRYQ
                     DIALATRDIAEELGGEWADRFLVLYGIAAPDSQRIAFYRLLDEFF"
     primer_bind     complement(5543..5562)
                     /label=Neo-R
                     /note="Neomycin resistance gene, reverse primer"
     primer_bind     6153..6172
                     /label=Neo-F
                     /note="Neomycin resistance gene, forward primer"
ORIGIN
        1 gacctgcagg catgcaagct tggcgtaatc atggtcatag ctgtttcctg tgtgaaattg
       61 ttatccgctc acaattccac acaacatacg agccggaagc ataaagtgta aagcctgggg
      121 tgcctaatga gtgagctaac tcacattaat tgcgttgcgc tcactgcccg ctttccagtc
      181 gggaaacctg tcgtgccagc tgcattaatg aatcggccaa cgcgcgggga gaggcggttt
      241 gcgtattggg cgctcttccg cttcctcgct cactgactcg ctgcgctcgg tcgttcggct
      301 gcggcgagcg gtatcagctc actcaaaggc ggtaatacgg ttatccacag aatcagggga
      361 taacgcagga aagaacatgt gagcaaaagg ccagcaaaag gccaggaacc gtaaaaaggc
      421 cgcgttgctg gcgtttttcc ataggctccg cccccctgac gagcatcaca aaaatcgacg
      481 ctcaagtcag aggtggcgaa acccgacagg actataaaga taccaggcgt ttccccctgg
      541 aagctccctc gtgcgctctc ctgttccgac cctgccgctt accggatacc tgtccgcctt
      601 tctcccttcg ggaagcgtgg cgctttctca tagctcacgc tgtaggtatc tcagttcggt
      661 gtaggtcgtt cgctccaagc tgggctgtgt gcacgaaccc cccgttcagc ccgaccgctg
      721 cgccttatcc ggtaactatc gtcttgagtc caacccggta agacacgact tatcgccact
      781 ggcagcagcc actggtaaca ggattagcag agcgaggtat gtaggcggtg ctacagagtt
      841 cttgaagtgg tggcctaact acggctacac tagaagaaca gtatttggta tctgcgctct
      901 gctgaagcca gttaccttcg gaaaaagagt tggtagctct tgatccggca aacaaaccac
      961 cgctggtagc ggtggttttt ttgtttgcaa gcagcagatt acgcgcagaa aaaaaggatc
     1021 tcaagaagat cctttgatct tttctacggg gtctgacgct cagtggaacg aaaactcacg
     1081 ttaagggatt ttggtcatga gattatcaaa aaggatcttc acctagatcc ttttaaatta
     1141 aaaatgaagt tttaaatcaa tctaaagtat atatgagtaa acttggtctg acagttacca
     1201 atgcttaatc agtgaggcac ctatctcagc gatctgtcta tttcgttcat ccatagttgc
     1261 ctgactcccc gtcgtgtaga taactacgat acgggagggc ttaccatctg gccccagtgc
     1321 tgcaatgata ccgcgagacc cacgctcacc ggctccagat ttatcagcaa taaaccagcc
     1381 agccggaagg gccgagcgca gaagtggtcc tgcaacttta tccgcctcca tccagtctat
     1441 taattgttgc cgggaagcta gagtaagtag ttcgccagtt aatagtttgc gcaacgttgt
     1501 tgccattgct acaggcatcg tggtgtcacg ctcgtcgttt ggtatggctt cattcagctc
     1561 cggttcccaa cgatcaaggc gagttacatg atcccccatg ttgtgcaaaa aagcggttag
     1621 ctccttcggt cctccgatcg ttgtcagaag taagttggcc gcagtgttat cactcatggt
     1681 tatggcagca ctgcataatt ctcttactgt catgccatcc gtaagatgct tttctgtgac
     1741 tggtgagtac tcaaccaagt cattctgaga atagtgtatg cggcgaccga gttgctcttg
     1801 cccggcgtca atacgggata ataccgcgcc acatagcaga actttaaaag tgctcatcat
     1861 tggaaaacgt tcttcggggc gaaaactctc aaggatctta ccgctgttga gatccagttc
     1921 gatgtaaccc actcgtgcac ccaactgatc ttcagcatct tttactttca ccagcgtttc
     1981 tgggtgagca aaaacaggaa ggcaaaatgc cgcaaaaaag ggaataaggg cgacacggaa
     2041 atgttgaata ctcatactct tcctttttca atattattga agcatttatc agggttattg
     2101 tctcatgagc ggatacatat ttgaatgtat ttagaaaaat aaacaaatag gggttccgcg
     2161 cacatttccc cgaaaagtgc cacctgacgt ctaagaaacc attattatca tgacattaac
     2221 ctataaaaat aggcgtatca cgaggccctt tcgtctcgcg cgtttcggtg atgacggtga
     2281 aaacctctga cacatgcagc tcccggagac ggtcacagct tgtctgtaag cggatgccgg
     2341 gagcagacaa gcccgtcagg gcgcgtcagc gggtgttggc gggtgtcggg gctggcttaa
     2401 ctatgcggca tcagagcaga ttgtactgag agtgcaccat atgcggtgtg aaataccgca
     2461 cagatgcgta aggagaaaat accgcatcag gcgccattcg ccattcaggc tgcgcaactg
     2521 ttgggaaggg cgatcggtgc gggcctcttc gctattacgc cagctggcga aagggggatg
     2581 tgctgcaagg cgattaagtt gggtaacgcc agggttttcc cagtcacgac gttgtaaaac
     2641 gacggccagt gaattcgagc tcggtacccg agaagccaaa caaaatcagc aaatgtgagg
     2701 aggcctttca tgttggaata agtcattaca agtggagtca atgcaggaga gagtccagcc
     2761 acaaacacac tttttttcac cctagagtct gcactggaaa aaggctttat gaatctagca
     2821 aatgtgggaa agcctgctgc tgtgagtgct cccttgttca gctgcaaaga gtccaccctg
     2881 gagaaaggcc ttatgagtgc agtgaatgtg ggaaatcttt tagccaaacc tctcatctga
     2941 atgatcatcg gagaatccac actggagaaa ggccttatgt gtgtggtcag tgtgggaaat
     3001 catttagcca aagagccacc ctcattaaac atcacagagt tcacactgga gaaaggcctt
     3061 acgagtgtgg tgaatgtggg aaatctttta gccaaagttc caaccttatt gaacattgca
     3121 gaattcacac tggagaaagg ccttatgagt gtgatgaatg tggaaaagcc tttgggtcca
     3181 aatccactct tgttcgacac cagagaactc acacaggaga aaagccatat gagtgtggtg
     3241 aatgtgggaa attattcaga caaagcttca gccttgttgt acaccagaga attcacacta
     3301 cagcaaggcc ttatgagtgt ggccagtgtg ggaaatcatt tagcctaaag tgtggcctca
     3361 ttcagcacca gttaattcac agtggagcta ggccctttga gtgtgatgag tgcggaaaat
     3421 cctttagcca aagaaccacc ctcaataaac accacaaagt tcacactgca gaaaggcctt
     3481 atgtatgtgg ggaatgtggg aaagctttta tgttcaaatc taaacttgtt aggcaccaga
     3541 gaactcacac tggagaaagg ccttttgagt gcagtgaatg tgggaaattt tttagacaaa
     3601 gctataccct cgttgaacac cagaaaattc acactggatt aaggccttac gactgtggac
     3661 agtgcgggaa atcctttatc caaaagtcta gcctcattca acaccaagtg gttcacacag
     3721 gagaaaggcc atatgagtgt ggcaaatgtg ggaagtcctt tacacaacac tctggcctca
     3781 ttctccaccg aaaatctcac actgtggaga ggcctcgtga cagcagcaaa tgtggaaaac
     3841 cctacagccc aagatctaac attgttggga ttccaactac tgcaagcgag aatctttatt
     3901 ttcagggcgc cgccaaattc aaagaaaccg ctgctgctaa attcgaacgc cagcacatgg
     3961 acagcggagg tggaggttcg agcggtccct cgggttcgtc gagcctggaa gttctgttcc
     4021 aggggcccct gtcgtcgagc ggtccctcgg gttcgatggt gagcaaaggc gaggagctgt
     4081 tcaccggggt ggtgcccatc ctggtcgagc tggacggcga cgtaaacggc cacaagttca
     4141 gcgtgtccgg cgagggcgag ggcgatgcca cctacggcaa gctgaccctg aagttcatct
     4201 gcaccaccgg caagctgccc gtgccctggc ccaccctcgt gaccaccctg acctacggcg
     4261 tgcagtgctt cagccgctac cccgaccaca tgaagcagca cgacttcttc aagtccgcca
     4321 tgcccgaagg ctacgtccag gagcgcacca tcttcttcaa ggacgacggc aactacaaga
     4381 cccgcgccga ggtgaagttc gagggcgaca ccctggtgaa ccgcatcgag ctgaagggca
     4441 tcgacttcaa ggaggacggc aacatcctgg ggcacaagct ggagtacaac tacaacagcc
     4501 acaacgtcta tatcatggcc gacaagcaga agaacggcat caaggtgaac ttcaagatcc
     4561 gccacaacat cgaggacggc agcgtgcagc tcgccgacca ctaccagcag aacaccccca
     4621 tcggcgacgg ccccgtgctg ctgcccgaca accactacct gagcacccag tccgccctga
     4681 gcaaagaccc caacgagaag cgcgatcaca tggtccttaa ggagttcgtg accgccgccg
     4741 ggatcactct cggcatggac gagctgtaca agtaatgatc tagagtcgag ttaattaaga
     4801 attccgcccc cccccctctc cctccccccc cctaacgtta ctggccgaag ccgcttggaa
     4861 taaggccggt gtgcgtttgt ctatatgtta ttttccacca tattgccgtc ttttggcaat
     4921 gtgagggccc ggaaacctgg ccctgtcttc ttgacgagca ttcctagggg tctttcccct
     4981 ctcgccaaag gaatgcaggg tctgttgaat gtcgtgaagg aagcagttcc tctggaagct
     5041 tcttgaagac aaacaacgtc tgtagcgacc ctttgcaggc agcggaaccc cccacctggc
     5101 gacaggtgcc tctgcggcca aaagccacgt gtataagata cacctgcaaa ggcggcacaa
     5161 ccccagtgcc acgttgtgag ttggatagtt gtggaaagag tcaaatggct ctcctcaagc
     5221 gtattcaaca aggggctgaa ggatgcccag aaggtacccc attgtatggg atctgatctg
     5281 gggcctcggt gcacatgctt tacatgtgtt tagtcgaggt taaaaaaacg tctaggcccc
     5341 ccgaaccacg gggacgtggt tttcctttga aaaacacgat gataatatgg ccacaacctg
     5401 ttacattgca caagataaaa atatatcatc acgaacagta aaactgtctg cttacataaa
     5461 cagtaataca aggggtgtta tgggatcggc cattgaacaa gatggattgc acgcaggttc
     5521 tccggccgct tgggtggaga ggctattcgg ctatgactgg gcacaacaga caatcggctg
     5581 ctctgatgcc gccgtgttcc ggctgtcagc gcaggggcgc ccggttcttt ttgtcaagac
     5641 cgacctgtcc ggtgccctga atgaactgca ggacgaggca gcgcggctat cgtggctggc
     5701 cacgacgggc gttccttgcg cagctgtgct cgacgttgtc actgaagcgg gaagggactg
     5761 gctgctattg ggcgaagtgc cggggcagga tctcctgtca tctcaccttg ctcctgccga
     5821 gaaagtatcc atcatggctg atgcaatgcg gcggctgcat acgcttgatc cggctacctg
     5881 cccattcgac caccaagcga aacatcgcat cgagcgagca cgtactcgga tggaagccgg
     5941 tcttgtcgat caggatgatc tggacgaaga gcatcagggg ctcgcgccag ccgaactgtt
     6001 cgccaggctc aaggcgcgca tgcccgacgg cgaggatctc gtcgtgaccc atggcgatgc
     6061 ctgcttgccg aatatcatgg tggaaaatgg ccgcttttct ggattcatcg actgtggccg
     6121 gctgggtgtg gcggaccgct atcaggacat agcgttggct acccgtgata ttgctgaaga
     6181 gcttggcggc gaatgggctg accgcttcct cgtgctttac ggtatcgccg ctcccgattc
     6241 gcagcgcatc gccttctatc gccttcttga cgagttcttc tgagtcctct tgaaactcca
     6301 aacctgagaa aagccttaga cctgcaggga atgtgccatg tctttcttca gtgttatggc
     6361 tatagagagc ctttgtgaag gagccgtctg cctaaagtta aacctcatac ttctagacct
     6421 cccgatgggt cagactccca ttagttccag gcatatgtgt cttgcaggag ctcctttgca
     6481 tgttctaaac tgctggaggc ctttgccaga gttaaatcat tagtcaccct tgcatactaa
     6541 ggcgaggcag atacacctgt gttctcccaa cccttggagg aaattccttg agcagtctga
     6601 gcctttaagg ggaattcctt cccttttctg actgattaca gcatacatct gaccagtttt
     6661 ggccagaagg gcccagcctg ggttctgctg gaagctgatg tggaaggctt cccttcatgg
     6721 aaattcttgt tttcacacaa cacttggtag tttttccagc ctccaagtca ccacctagta
     6781 actggctgcc tcacattgct ctggtttgtg tggtaataaa ggccttattt ttaaatctat
     6841 gtgtggtctt agggtttggt ttactgtgtg aggtggctgg aaaacacatt tgggctccta
     6901 cataaaggca tggacagctt ttgtggggcc ccaatgttgc tggcctgtgc aggaaaagta
     6961 aaatgacagt agttcttgtt ctggttttag tccactttgc cttgctgctc aaggcctcct
     7021 aggaaacaat gcaagaattt tgttgtccta atttatggcc tggatcccta cactttctct
     7081 ggaccagagg tcatcctgag gacaagtcgg ctgttatgac aggctcctgt gctttaggga
     7141 ataagatgga tttattgcat tgttctacag gctgtaatgc ccagcactgt tgagacgaag
     7201 ctttttccca gcttctgcaa aggaacctat gtgccctgat gcccatgatt ccatagatgg
     7261 tggtactcaa gctgatggga gctaagcatg ggacataatt ggtacagaaa ttttgggtat
     7321 gattaataga aagtggagga ggtaatagca aaacaaatgt gcctgtggta aaagtgc
//
